>Addgene plasmid #130145 | pRDAX-397 FLAG Venus210[1] Stuffer/InteinA Venus210[2] | addgene full sequence | sequence record 270841 | Addgene NGS Result
TAGTTATTAATAGTAATCAATTACGGGGTCATTAGTTCATAGCCCATATATGGAGTTCCGCGTTACATAA
CTTACGGTAAATGGCCCGCCTGGCTGACCGCCCAACGACCCCCGCCCATTGACGTCAATAATGACGTATG
TTCCCATAGTAACGCCAATAGGGACTTTCCATTGACGTCAATGGGTGGAGTATTTACGGTAAACTGCCCA
CTTGGCAGTACATCAAGTGTATCATATGCCAAGTACGCCCCCTATTGACGTCAATGACGGTAAATGGCCC
GCCTGGCATTATGCCCAGTACATGACCTTATGGGACTTTCCTACTTGGCAGTACATCTACGTATTAGTCA
TCGCTATTACCATGGTGATGCGGTTTTGGCAGTACATCAATGGGCGTGGATAGCGGTTTGACTCACGGGG
ATTTCCAAGTCTCCACCCCATTGACGTCAATGGGAGTTTGTTTTGGCACCAAAATCAACGGGACTTTCCA
AAATGTCGTAACAACTCCGCCCCATTGACGCAAATGGGCGGTAGGCGTGTACGGTGGGAGGTCTATATAA
GCAGAGCTGGTTTAGTGAACCGTCAGATCCGCTAGCGCTACCGGACTCAGATCTCGAGCTCAAGCTTCGA
ATTCGCCACCATGGACTACAAAGACGATGACGATAAAGGAAGTGTGTCAAAGGGAGAAGAGTTGTTTACC
GGTGTTGTTCCCATACTGGTGGAACTGGATGGTGACGTCAATGGACACAAGTTTAGCGTTTCTGGCGAAG
GAGAAGGCGATGCTACCTATGGCAAACTGACCCTCAAACTGATCTGTACGACTGGAAAGTTGCCTGTACC
TTGGCCAACACTGGTCACAACCTTGGGCTATGGGCTGCAATGCTTTGCCCGTTATCCTGATCACATGAAG
CAACATGACTTCTTTAAGTCTGCTATGCCAGAGGGATATGTGCAGGAACGGACTATCTTCTTCAAGGACG
ACGGCAACTACAAGACGAGAGCTGAGGTGAAATTTGAGGGTGACACACTGGTGAATCGCATAGAGCTGAA
AGGCATCGACTTCAAAGAAGATGGGAATATTCTCGGGCATAAACTCGAGTACAACTACAATTCCCACAAC
GTGTACATCACTGCCGATAAGCAGAAGAATGGGATTAAGGCGAACTTCAAGATCCGACACAACATCGAGG
ATGGTGGGGTCCAGCTTGCCGACCATTATCAGCAGAACACACCCATTGGGGATGGACCAGTCCTGTTGCC
GGATAACCACTACCTCAGTTACCAGAGCAAACTGTCCAAAAAGTGCTTTGCCAGAGATACGGAAGTCTAC
TATGAGAACGATACCGTACCTCACATGGAATCCATCGAAGAGATGTACTCCAAGTATGCCAGCATGAATG
GCGAGTTGCCATTCGACAATGGCTATGCTGTTCCTCTGGACAACGTGTTTGTCTACACTCTCGACATTGC
GTCTGGTGAGATCAAGAAAACACGTGCCTCCTACATTTATCGGGAAAAGGTCGAGAAGCTGATTGAGATC
AAGCTGAGCTCAGGGTATAGTCTCAAAGTGACACCGTCCCATCCCGTTCTGCTGTTTAGGGATGGACTGC
AGTGGGTGCCAGCTGCAGAAGTGAAACCTGGTGATGTGGTTGTCGGAGTGAGAGAAGAGGTGCTTCGAAG
GCGCATCATCTCAAAAGGGGAACTCGAATTCCATGAGGTGTCTAGCGTACGGATCATTGACTACAACAAC
TGGGTGTACGACTTGGTCATACCCGAAACTCACAACTTCATAGCACCCAATGGCCTTGTTCTGCACAATA
CCGATCCCAATGAGAAGAGGGACCATATGGTACTGCTCGAATTCGTGACTGCAGCAGGCATTACCCTTGG
GATGGATGAACTTTATAAGACTGGTGATTACAAGGATGACGATGACAAGTAAGCGGCCGCGACTCTAGAT
CATAATCAGCCATACCACATTTGTAGAGGTTTTACTTGCTTTAAAAAACCTCCCACACCTCCCCCTGAAC
CTGAAACATAAAATGAATGCAATTGTTGTTGTTAACTTGTTTATTGCAGCTTATAATGGTTACAAATAAA
GCAATAGCATCACAAATTTCACAAATAAAGCATTTTTTTCACTGCATTCTAGTTGTGGTTTGTCCAAACT
CATCAATGTATCTTAAGGCGTAAATTGTAAGCGTTAATATTTTGTTAAAATTCGCGTTAAATTTTTGTTA
AATCAGCTCATTTTTTAACCAATAGGCCGAAATCGGCAAAATCCCTTATAAATCAAAAGAATAGACCGAG
ATAGGGT
[37 nt withheld, positions 2318-2354]
AAAGAACGTGGACTCCAACGTCAAAGG
[49 nt withheld, positions 2382-2430]
T
[91 nt withheld, positions 2432-2522]
G
[124 nt withheld, positions 2524-2647]
CAGGTGGCACTTTTCGGGGAAATGTGCGCGGAACCCCTATTTGTTTATTTTTCTAAATACATTCAAATAT
GTATCCGCTCATGAGACAATAACCCTGATAAATGCTTCAATAATATTGAAAAAGGAAGAGTCCTGAGGCG
GAAAGAACCAGCTGTGGAATGTGTGTCAGTTAGGGTGTGGAAAGTCCCCAGGCTCCCCAGCAGGCAGAAG
TATGCAAAGCATGCATCTCAATTAGTCAGCAACCAGGTGTGGAAAGTCCCCAGGCTCCCCAGCAGGCAGA
AGTATGCAAAGCATGCATCTCAATTAGTCAGCAACCATAGTCCCGCCCCTAACTCCGCCCATCCCGCCCC
TAACTCCGCCCAGTTCCGCCCATTCTCCGCCCCATGGCTGACTAATTTTTTTTATTTATGCAGAGGCCGA
GGCCGCCTCGGCCTCTGAGCTATTCCAGAAGTAGTGAGGAGGCTTTTTTGGAGGCCTAGGCTTTTGCAAA
GATCGATCAAGAGACAGGATGAGGATCGTTTCGCATGATTGAACAAGATGGATTGCACGCAGGTTCTCCG
GCCGCTTGGGTGGAGAGGCTATTCGGCTATGACTGGGCACAACAGACAATCGGCTGCTCTGATGCCGCCG
TGTTCCGGCTGTCAGCGCAGGGGCGCCCGGTTCTTTTTGTCAAGACCGACCTGTCCGGTGCCCTGAATGA
ACTGCAAGACGAGGCAGCGCGGCTATCGTGGCTGGCCACGACGGGCGTTCCTTGCGCAGCTGTGCTCGAC
GTTGTCACTGAAGCGGGAAGGGACTGGCTGCTATTGGGCGAAGTGCCGGGGCAGGATCTCCTGTCATCTC
ACCTTGCTCCTGCCGAGAAAGTATCCATCATGGCTGATGCAATGCGGCGGCTGCATACGCTTGATCCGGC
TACCTGCCCATTCGACCACCAAGCGAAACATCGCATCGAGCGAGCACGTACTCGGATGGAAGCCGGTCTT
GTCGATCAGGATGATCTGGACGAAGAGCATCAGGGGCTCGCGCCAGCCGAACTGTTCGCCAGGCTCAAGG
CGAGCATGCCCGACGGCGAGGATCTCGTCGTGACCCATGGCGATGCCTGCTTGCCGAATATCATGGTGGA
AAATGGCCGCTTTTCTGGATTCATCGACTGTGGCCGGCTGGGTGTGGCGGACCGCTATCAGGACATAGCG
TTGGCTACCCGTGATATTGCTGAAGAGCTTGGCGGCGAATGGGCTGACCGCTTCCTCGTGCTTTACGGTA
TCGCCGCTCCCGATTCGCAGCGCATCGCCTTCTATCGCCTTCTTGACGAGTTCTTCTGAGCGGGACTCTG
GGGTTCGAAATGACCGACCAAGCGACGCCCAACCTGCCATCACGAGATTTCGATTCCACCGCCGCCTTCT
ATGAAAGGTTGGGCTTCGGAATCGTTTTCCGGGACGCCGGCTGGATGATCCTCCAGCGCGGGGATCTCAT
GCTGGAGTTCTTCGCCCACCCTAGGGGGAGGCTAACTGAAACACGGAAGGAGACAATACCGGAAGGAACC
CGCGCTATGACGGCAATAAAAAGACAGAATAAAACGCACGGTGTTGGGTCGTTTGTTCATAAACGCGGGG
TTCGGTCCCAGGGCTGGCACTCTGTCGATACCCCACCGAGACCCCATTGGGGCCAATACGCCCGCGTTTC
TTCCTTTTCCCCACCCCACCCCCCAAGTTCGGGTGAAGGCCCAGGGCTCGCAGCCAACGTCGGGGCGGCA
GGCCCTGCCATAGCCTCAGGTTACTCATATATACTTTAGATTGATTTAAAACTTCATTTTTAATTTAAAA
GGATCTAGGTGAAGATCCTTTTTGATAATCTCATGACCAAAATCCCTTAACGTGAGTTTTCGTTCCACTG
AGCGTCAGACCCCGTAGAAAAGATCAAAGGATCTTCTTGAGATCCTTTTTTTCTGCGCGTAATCTGCTGC
TTGCAAACAAAAAAACCACCGCTACCAGCGGTGGTTTGTTTGCCGGATCAAGAGCTACCAACTCTTTTTC
CGAAGGTAACTGGCTTCAGCAGAGCGCAGATACCAAATACTGTTCTTCTAGTGTAGCCGTAGTTAGGCCA
CCACTTCAAGAACTCTGTAGCACCGCCTACATACCTCGCTCTGCTAATCCTGTTACCAGTGGCTGCTGCC
AGTGGCGATAAGTCGTGTCTTACCGGGTTGGACTCAAGACGATAGTTACCGGATAAGGCGCAGCGGTCGG
GCTGAACGGGGGGTTCGTGCACACAGCCCAGCTTGGAGCGAACGACCTACACCGAACTGAGATACCTACA
GCGTGAGCTATGAGAAAGCGCCACGCTTCCCGAAGGGAGAAAGGCGGACAGGTATCCGGTAAGCGGCAGG
GTCGGAACAGGAGAGCGCACGAGGGAGCTTCCAGGGGGAAACGCCTGGTATCTTTATAGTCCTGTCGGGT
TTCGCCACCTCTGACTTGAGCGTCGATTTTTGTGATGCTCGTCAGGGGGGCGGAGCCTATGGAAAAACGC
CAGCAACGCGGCCTTTTTACGGTTCCTGGCCTTTTGCTGGCCTTTTGCTCACATGTTCTTTCCTGCGTTA
TCCCCTGATTCTGTGGATAACCGTATTACCGCCATGCAT
Features (pLannotate 1.2.2; 18 found; start..end, strand, type, name):
     61..364     +  enhancer       CMV enhancer: human cytomegalovirus immediate early enhancer
    365..568     +  promoter       CMV promoter: human cytomegalovirus (CMV) immediate early promoter
    591..634     +  misc_feature   MCS (fragment): multiple cloning site
    643..667     +  CDS            3xFLAG (fragment): three tandem FLAG® epitope tags
    677..1378    +  CDS            TagGFP: TagGFP is a basic (constitutively fluorescent) green fluorescent protein published in 2008, derived from Aequorea macrodactyla. It is reported to be a rapidly-maturing dimer with low acid sensitivity.
   1703..1822    +  CDS            radA (fragment): RADA_THEKO - Protein inferred from homology: Swiss-Prot protein existence level 3. Involved in DNA repair and in homologous recombination. Binds and assemble on single-stranded DNA to form a nucleoprotein filament. Hydrolyzes ATP in a ssDNA-dependent manner and promotes DNA strand exchange between homologous DNA molecules (By similarity). From Thermococcus kodakarensis (strain ATCC BAA-918 / JCM 12380 / KOD1) (Pyrococcus kodakaraensis (strain KOD1)).
   1823..1909    +  CDS            Topaz (fragment): Topaz is a basic (constitutively fluorescent) green/yellow fluorescent protein published in 1998, derived from Aequorea victoria.
   1916..1939    +  CDS            FLAG: FLAG® epitope tag, followed by an enterokinase cleavage site
   1958..2041    +  CDS            large T antigen (fragment): large T antigen from SV40 (simian virus 40)
   2064..2185    +  polyA_signal   SV40 poly(A) signal: SV40 polyadenylation signal
   2219..2647    -  rep_origin     f1 ori (sequence partly withheld): f1 bacteriophage origin of replication; arrow indicates direction of (+) strand synthesis
   2674..2778    +  promoter       AmpR promoter: bla
   2780..3137    +  promoter       SV40 promoter: SV40 enhancer and early promoter
   3172..3966    +  CDS            NeoR/KanR: aminoglycoside phosphotransferase from Tn5; aph(3')-II (or nptII); confers resistance to neomycin, kanamycin, and G418 (Geneticin®)
   3987..4139    +  CDS            ble (fragment): BLE_KLEPN - Experimental evidence at protein level: Swiss-Prot protein existence level 1. Binding protein with a strong affinity to the bleomycin family of antibiotics. Binds to CL990; an antimitotic-antibiotic compound. From Klebsiella pneumoniae.
   4198..4245    +  polyA_signal   HSV TK poly(A) signal: herpes simplex virus thymidine kinase polyadenylation signal (Cole and Stacy, 1985)
   4336..4352    -  polyA_signal   bGH poly(A) signal (fragment): bovine growth hormone polyadenylation signal
   4574..5162    +  rep_origin     ori: high-copy-number ColE1/pMB1/pBR322/pUC origin of replication
