[The description below was written by a language model from this plasmid's Addgene catalogue record and pLannotate feature annotations shown in this document.]
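Description:
pRDAX-397 FLAG Venus210[1] Stuffer/InteinA Venus210[2] is a 5,276 nt mammalian expression plasmid built on the Clontech pEGFP-N1 backbone and catalogued as an assay vector for protein–protein interaction studies by bimolecular or trimolecular fluorescence complementation (BiFC/TriFC). It is propagated at high copy in E. coli from a ColE1/pUC-type origin and also carries an f1 origin. Selection relies on the Tn5 NeoR/KanR gene, which sits behind both a bacterial (bla) promoter and the SV40 early promoter and ends in the HSV TK polyadenylation signal. This arrangement gives kanamycin resistance in bacteria and allows G418 selection in mammalian cells.

The payload is driven by the CMV immediate-early enhancer and promoter and terminated by the SV40 poly(A) signal. Downstream of a remnant of the multiple cloning site, the annotation finds a FLAG-type epitope followed by a roughly 700 nt fluorescent protein segment. The software labels this segment TagGFP, but given the construct name it most likely corresponds to the large N-terminal Venus fragment, apparently split around residue 210. An unannotated stretch of about 320 nt follows, which plausibly holds the "stuffer" to be replaced by a test sequence. After it comes a short region matching archaeal radA, consistent with an intein-derived element ("InteinA"), though the record does not define it. This abuts a small Topaz/YFP-like fragment that fits the C-terminal Venus210[2] piece, then a FLAG tag and a short SV40 large T antigen fragment, possibly a nuclear localisation signal.

The exact reading frames, cloning sites and assay logic are not stated. The listing of mouse as the species for Venus appears inconsistent with its jellyfish origin.
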