Addgene plasmid #130145: pRDAX-397 FLAG Venus210[1] Stuffer/InteinA Venus210[2]
Purpose: PPI (BiFC/TriFC) assay vector
Depositing lab: Gary Lewin. Depositing organization: Max-Delbrueck-Centrum fuer Molekulare Medizin (MDC).
Backbone
  Vector backbone: pEGFP-N1 U55762 Clontech
  Vector type: Mammalian Expression
Growth in bacteria
  Bacterial resistance: Kanamycin, 50 μg/mL
  Growth temperature: 37°C
  Growth strain: DH5alpha
  Copy number: High Copy
Gene/Insert
  Gene/Insert name: Venus
  Species: M. musculus (mouse)
  Cloning method: Restriction Enzyme; 5′ cloning site unknown (unknown if destroyed); 3′ cloning site unknown (unknown if destroyed)
Terms and licenses: Academic/Nonprofit Terms; Industry Terms: Not Available to Industry
How to cite: pRDAX-397 FLAG Venus210[1] Stuffer/InteinA Venus210[2] was a gift from Gary Lewin (Addgene plasmid # 130145 ; http://n2t.net/addgene:130145 ; RRID:Addgene_130145)
